Addgene plasmid #20692: pEMBL-Si-EGFP
Depositing lab: Tom Misteli. Depositing organization: National Cancer Institute (NCI). Publication: Lamin A/C-mediated neuromuscular junction defects in Emery-Dreifuss muscular dystrophy. Mejat A, Decostre V, Li J, Renou L, Kesari A, Hantaï D, Stewart CL, Xiao X, Hoffman E, Bonne G, Misteli T. J Cell Biol. 2009 Jan 12. 184(1):31-44. 10.1083/jcb.200811035 PubMed 19124654.
Backbone
  Vector backbone: pEMBL
  Backbone size w/o insert (bp): 5770
  Vector type: Mammalian Expression ; Adeno associated virus
Growth in bacteria
  Bacterial resistance: Ampicillin, 100 μg/mL
  Growth temperature: 37°C
  Growth strain: DH5alpha
  Copy number: Unknown
Gene/Insert
  Gene/Insert name: U6-siEGFP
  Species: M. musculus (mouse)
  Cloning method: Restriction Enzyme; 5′ cloning site KpnI (destroyed during cloning); 3′ cloning site EagI (not destroyed)
  Sequencing primers: 5′ -; 3′ EGFP-N
Terms and licenses: Academic/Nonprofit Terms; Industry Terms: Not Available to Industry
How to cite: pEMBL-Si-EGFP was a gift from Tom Misteli (Addgene plasmid # 20692 ; http://n2t.net/addgene:20692 ; RRID:Addgene_20692)
