[The description below was written by a language model from this plasmid's Addgene catalogue record and pLannotate feature annotations shown in this document.]
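Description:
pEMBL-Si-EGFP is an adeno-associated virus (AAV) transfer plasmid built on the pEMBL backbone and catalogued as a mammalian expression/AAV vector. It is propagated in E. coli through a high-copy ColE1/pUC-type origin and selected with ampicillin via the β-lactamase gene and its native promoter. The backbone also retains remnants of pBR322 (rop and bom fragments), a short lacI fragment and a fragment annotated as M13 gene II, which probably reflects the filamentous-phage origin region typical of pEMBL plasmids.

The payload lies between two AAV2 inverted terminal repeats, the cis elements needed for replication and packaging of the vector genome into AAV particles. One ITR is detected only as a fragment at the start of the sequence record. Inside the ITRs, a mouse U6 RNA polymerase III promoter drives the insert named U6-siEGFP. Immediately downstream are two short GFP-family matches in opposite orientations (annotated by similarity as mVenus fragments), an arrangement consistent with a short hairpin RNA whose stem targets EGFP, as the name suggests. This is followed by a multiple cloning site remnant, a full-length EGFP coding sequence and an SV40 polyadenylation signal. No promoter for the EGFP open reading frame is annotated, so the record does not establish how, or whether, it is expressed.

The annotated sequence is 4,270 nt, shorter than the 5,770 bp listed for the backbone alone, a discrepancy the record does not explain. Its purpose is not stated. A hairpin against EGFP would plausibly serve as a non-endogenous-target control in AAV-delivered RNAi experiments, such as those in the associated study of neuromuscular junction defects in Emery-Dreifuss muscular dystrophy.
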