Features (pLannotate 1.2.2; 16 found; start..end, strand, type, name):
      1..53      -  repeat_region  AAV2 ITR (fragment): inverted terminal repeat of adeno-associated virus serotype 2 inverted
     74..387     +  promoter       U6 promoter: RNA polymerase III promoter for mouse U6 snRNA (Das et al., 1988)
    394..413     +  CDS            VN155(I152L) (fragment): improved N-terminal fragment of mVenus for use in bimolecular fluorescence complementation (BiFC) (Kodama and Hu, 2010)
    420..443     -  CDS            VN155(I152L) (fragment): improved N-terminal fragment of mVenus for use in bimolecular fluorescence complementation (BiFC) (Kodama and Hu, 2010)
    447..471     -  misc_feature   MCS (fragment): pBluescript multiple cloning site
    483..1202    +  CDS            EGFP: the original enhanced GFP (Yang et al., 1996) mammalian codon-optimized
   1219..1302    +  CDS            large T antigen (fragment): large T antigen from SV40 (simian virus 40)
   1325..1446    +  polyA_signal   SV40 poly(A) signal: SV40 polyadenylation signal
   1464..1597    +  repeat_region  AAV2 ITR: inverted terminal repeat of adeno-associated virus serotype 2 inverted
   1591..1647    -  CDS            lacI (fragment): lac repressor; lacI; The lac repressor binds to the lac operator to inhibit transcription in E. coli. This inhibition can be relieved by adding lactose or isopropyl-β-D-thiogalactopyranoside (IPTG).
   1830..2418    -  rep_origin     ori: high-copy-number ColE1/pMB1/pBR322/pUC origin of replication
   2591..3451    -  CDS            AmpR: β-lactamase; bla; confers resistance to ampicillin, carbenicillin, and related antibiotics
   3452..3556    -  promoter       AmpR promoter: bla
   3651..3686    +  CDS            rop (fragment): Rop protein, which maintains plasmids at low copy number; rop
   3788..3887    +  misc_feature   bom (fragment): basis of mobility region from pBR322
   3895..4263    -  CDS            M13 gene II (fragment) (sequence partly withheld): pII; II; replication
>Addgene plasmid #20692 | pEMBL-Si-EGFP | addgene full sequence | sequence record 339579 | Addgene NGS Result
GACCTTTGGTCGCCCGGCCTCAGTGAGCGAGCGAGCGCGCAGAGAGGGAGTGGAATTCACGCGTATATCG
ATAGATCCGACGCCGCCATCTCTAGGCCCGCGCCGGCCCCCTCGCACAGACTTGTGGGAGAAGCTCGGCT
ACTCCCCTGCCCCGGTTAATTTGCATATAATATTTCCTAGTAACTATAGAGGCTTAATGTGCGATAAAAG
ACAGATAATCTGTTCTTTTTAATACTAGCTACATTTTACATGATAGGCTTGGATTTCTATAAGAGATACA
AATACTAAATTATTATTTTAAAAAACAGCACAAAAGGAAACTCACCCTAACTGTAAAGTAATTGTGTGTT
TTGAGACTATAAATATCCCTTGGAGAAAAGCCTTGTTTGGGCCCGGCCACAAGTTCAGCGTGTTCAAGAG
ACACGCTGAACTTGTGGCCGTTTTTTAATTCCTGCAGCCCGGGGGATCCACCGGTCGCCACCATGGTGAG
CAAGGGCGAGGAGCTGTTCACCGGGGTGGTGCCCATCCTGGTCGAGCTGGACGGCGACGTAAACGGCCAC
AAGTTCAGCGTGTCCGGCGAGGGCGAGGGCGATGCCACCTACGGCAAGCTGACCCTGAAGTTCATCTGCA
CCACCGGCAAGCTGCCCGTGCCCTGGCCCACCCTCGTGACCACCCTGACCTACGGCGTGCAGTGCTTCAG
CCGCTACCCCGACCACATGAAGCAGCACGACTTCTTCAAGTCCGCCATGCCCGAAGGCTACGTCCAGGAG
CGCACCATCTTCTTCAAGGACGACGGCAACTACAAGACCCGCGCCGAGGTGAAGTTCGAGGGCGACACCC
TGGTGAACCGCATCGAGCTGAAGGGCATCGACTTCAAGGAGGACGGCAACATCCTGGGGCACAAGCTGGA
GTACAACTACAACAGCCACAACGTCTATATCATGGCCGACAAGCAGAAGAACGGCATCAAGGTGAACTTC
AAGATCCGCCACAACATCGAGGACGGCAGCGTGCAGCTCGCCGACCACTACCAGCAGAACACCCCCATCG
GCGACGGCCCCGTGCTGCTGCCCGACAACCACTACCTGAGCACCCAGTCCGCCCTGAGCAAAGACCCCAA
CGAGAAGCGCGATCACATGGTCCTGCTGGAGTTCGTGACCGCCGCCGGGATCACTCTCGGCATGGACGAG
CTGTACAAGTAAAGCGGCCGCGACTCTAGATCATAATCAGCCATACCACATTTGTAGAGGTTTTACTTGC
TTTAAAAAACCTCCCACACCTCCCCCTGAACCTGAAACATAAAATGAATGCAATTGTTGTTGTTAACTTG
TTTATTGCAGCTTATAATGGTTACAAATAAAGCAATAGCATCACAAATTTCACAAATAAAGCATTTTTTT
CACTGCATTCTAGTTGTGGTTTGTCCAAACTCATCAATGTATCTTAAGGCGGGAATTGATCTGAGGAACC
CCTAGTGATGGAGTTGGCCACTCCCTCTCTGCGCGCTCGCTCGCTCACTGAGGCCGGGCGACCAAAGGTC
GCCCGACGCCCGGGCTTTGCCCGGGCGGCCTCAGTGAGCGAGCGAGCGCGCAGCTGCATTAATGAATCGG
CCAACGCGCGGGGAGAGGCGGTTTGCGTATTGGGCGCTCTTCCGCTTCCTCGCTCACTGACTCGCTGCGC
TCGGTCGTTCGGCTGCGGCGAGCGGTATCAGCTCACTCAAAGGCGGTAATACGGTTATCCACAGAATCAG
GGGATAACGCAGGAAAGAACATGTGAGCAAAAGGCCAGCAAAAGGCCAGGAACCGTAAAAAGGCCGCGTT
GCTGGCGTTTTTCCATAGGCTCCGCCCCCCTGACGAGCATCACAAAAATCGACGCTCAAGTCAGAGGTGG
CGAAACCCGACAGGACTATAAAGATACCAGGCGTTTCCCCCTGGAAGCTCCCTCGTGCGCTCTCCTGTTC
CGACCCTGCCGCTTACCGGATACCTGTCCGCCTTTCTCCCTTCGGGAAGCGTGGCGCTTTCTCATAGCTC
ACGCTGTAGGTATCTCAGTTCGGTGTAGGTCGTTCGCTCCAAGCTGGGCTGTGTGCACGAACCCCCCGTT
CAGCCCGACCGCTGCGCCTTATCCGGTAACTATCGTCTTGAGTCCAACCCGGTAAGACACGACTTATCGC
CACTGGCAGCAGCCACTGGTAACAGGATTAGCAGAGCGAGGTATGTAGGCGGTGCTACAGAGTTCTTGAA
GTGGTGGCCTAACTACGGCTACACTAGAAGAACAGTATTTGGTATCTGCGCTCTGCTGAAGCCAGTTACC
TTCGGAAAAAGAGTTGGTAGCTCTTGATCCGGCAAACAAACCACCGCTGGTAGCGGTGGTTTTTTTGTTT
GCAAGCAGCAGATTACGCGCAGAAAAAAAGGATCTCAAGAAGATCCTTTGATCTTTTCTACGGGGTCTGA
CGCTCAGTGGAACGAAAACTCACGTTAAGGGATTTTGGTCATGAGATTATCAAAAAGGATCTTCACCTAG
ATCCTTTTAAATTAAAAATGAAGTTTTAAATCAATCTAAAGTATATATATGAGTAAACTTGGTCTGACAG
TTACCAATGCTTAATCAGTGAGGCACCTATCTCAGCGATCTGTCTATTTCGTTCATCCATAGTTGCCTGA
CTCCCCGTCGTGTAGATAACTACGATACGGGAGGGCTTACCATCTGGCCCCAGTGCTGCAATGATACCGC
GAGACCCACGCTCACCGGCTCCAGATTTATCAGCAATAAACCAGCCAGCCGGAAGGGCCGAGCGCAGAAG
TGGTCCTGCAACTTTATCCGCCTCCATCCAGTCTATTAATTGTTGCCGGGAAGCTAGAGTAAGTAGTTCG
CCAGTTAATAGTTTGCGCAACGTTGTTGCCATTGCTACAGGCATCGTGGTGTCACGCTCGTCGTTTGGTA
TGGCTTCATTCAGCTCCGGTTCCCAACGATCAAGGCGAGTTACATGATCCCCCATGTTGTGCAAAAAAGC
GGTTAGCTCCTTCGGTCCTCCGATCGTTGTCAGAAGTAAGTTGGCCGCAGTGTTATCACTCATGGTTATG
GCAGCACTGCATAATTCTCTTACTGTCATGCCATCCGTAAGATGCTTTTCTGTGACTGGTGAGTACTCAA
CCAAGTCATTCTGAGAATAGTGTATGCGGCGACCGAGTTGCTCTTGCCCGGCGTCAATACGGGATAATAC
CGCGCCACATAGCAGAACTTTAAAAGTGCTCATCATTGGAAAACGTTCTTCGGGGCGAAAACTCTCAAGG
ATCTTACCGCTGTTGAGATCCAGTTCGATGTAACCCACTCGTGCACCCAACTGATCTTCAGCATCTTTTA
CTTTCACCAGCGTTTCTGGGTGAGCAAAAACAGGAAGGCAAAATGCCGCAAAAAAGGGAATAAGGGCGAC
ACGGAAATGTTGAATACTCATACTCTTCCTTTTTCAATATTATTGAAGCATTTATCAGGGTTATTGTCTC
ATGAGCGGATACATATTTGAATGTATTTAGAAAAATAAACAAATAGGGGTTCCGCGCACATTTCCCCGAA
AAGTGCCACCTGACGTCTAAGAAACCATTATTATCATGACATTAACCTATAAAAATAGGCGTATCACGAG
GCCCTTTCGTCTCGCGCGTTTCGGTGATGACGGTGAAAACCTCTGACACATGCAGCTCCCGGAGACGGTC
ACAGCTTGTCTGTAAGCGGATGCCGGGAGCAGACAAGCCCGTCAGGGCGCGTCAGCGGGTGTTGGCGGGT
GTCGGGGCTGGCTTAACTATGCGGCATCAGAGCAGATTGTACTGAGAGTGCACCATATGCGGTGTGAAAT
ACCGCACAGATGCGTAAGGAGAAAATACCGCATCAGGCGATTCCAACATCCAATAAATCATACAGGCAAG
GCAAAGAA
[83 nt withheld, positions 3929-4011]
GGGAGAAGCCTTTATTTCAACGCAA
[44 nt withheld, positions 4037-4080]
TGAGTAATGTGTAGGT
[44 nt withheld, positions 4097-4140]
A
[69 nt withheld, positions 4142-4210]
CTACAAAGGCTATCAGGTCATTGCCTGAGAGTCTGGAGCAAACAAGAGAATCGCCTGCAG
