>Addgene plasmid #20692 | pEMBL-Si-EGFP | addgene partial sequence | sequence record 26566 | 20692 with EGFP-N
GANGCTNCTCGCCCTTGCTCACCATGGTGGCGACCGGTGGATCCCCCGGGCTGCAGGAATTAAAAAACGG
CCACAAGTTCAGCGTGTCTCTTGAACACGCTGAACTTGTGGCCGGGCCCAAACAAGGCTTTTCTCCAAGG
GATATTTATAGTCTCAAAACACACAATTACTTTACAGTTAGGGTGAGTTTCCTTTTGTGCTGTTTTTTAA
AATAATAATTTAGTATTTGTATCTCTTATAGAAATCCAAGCCTATCATGTAAAATGTAGCTAGTATTAAA
AAGAACAGATTATCTGTCTTTTATCGCACATTAAGCCTCTATAGTTACTAGGAAATATTATATGCAAATT
AACCGGGGCAGGGGAGTAGCCGAGCTTCTCCCACAAGTCTGTGCGAGGGGGCCGGCGCGGGCCTAGAGAT
GGCGGCGTCGGATCTATCGATATACGCGTGAATTCCACTCCCTCTCTGCGCG
